>Addgene plasmid #233200 | pMXs-HRAS(G12V)-IRES-SNAP-p53DD | addgene full sequence | sequence record 471090 | Addgene NGS Result
TCGGCGACACAGTGTGGGTCCGCCGACACCAGACTAAGAACCTAGAACCTCGCTGGAAAGGACCTTACAC
AGTCCTGCTGACCACCCCCACCGCCCTCAAAGTAGACGGCATCGCAGCTTGGATACACGCCGCCCACGTG
AAGGCTGCCGACCCCGGGGGTGGACCATCCTCTAGACTGCCGGATCTAGCTAGTTAATCGACGGTATCGA
TAAGCTATCAAACAAGTTTGTACAAAAAAGCAGGCTCCACCATGGGAACCAATTCAGTCGACTGGATCCG
GTACTACTGAATTCAAGCTTGGATCCCAATGAGCCACCATGACCGAATACAAGCTGGTGGTGGTGGGCGC
CGTCGGTGTGGGCAAGAGTGCGCTGACCATCCAGCTGATCCAGAACCATTTTGTGGACGAATACGACCCC
ACTATAGAGGATTCCTACCGGAAGCAGGTGGTCATTGATGGGGAGACGTGCCTGTTGGACATCCTGGATA
CCGCCGGCCAGGAGGAGTACAGCGCCATGCGGGACCAGTACATGCGCACCGGGGAGGGCTTCCTGTGTGT
GTTTGCCATCAACAACACCAAGTCTTTTGAGGACATCCACCAGTACAGGGAGCAGATCAAACGGGTGAAG
GACTCGGATGACGTGCCCATGGTGCTGGTGGGGAACAAGTGTGACCTGGCTGCACGCACTGTGGAATCTC
GGCAGGCTCAGGACCTCGCCCGAAGCTACGGCATCCCCTACATCGAAACCTCGGCCAAGACCCGGCAGGG
AGTGGAGGATGCCTTCTACACGTTGGTGCGTGAGATCCGGCAGCACAAGCTGCGGAAGCTGAACCCTCCT
GATGAGAGTGGCCCCGGCTGCATGAGCTGCAAGTGTGTGCTCTCCTAACAACACCATGGAGCGTTACTGG
CCGAAGCCGCTTGGAATAAGGCCGGTGTGCGTTTGTCTATATGTTATTTTCCACCATATTGCCGTCTTTT
GGCAATGTGAGGGCCCGGAAACCTGGCCCTGTCTTCTTGACGAGCATTCCTAGGGGTCTTTCCCCTCTCG
CCAAAGGAATGCAAGGTCTGTTGAATGTCGTGAAGGAAGCAGTTCCTCTGGAAGCTTCTTGAAGACAAAC
AACGTCTGTAGCGACCCTTTGCAGGCAGCGGAACCCCCCACCTGGCGACAGGTGCCTCTGCGGCCAAAAG
CCACGTGTATAAGATACACCTGCAAAGGCGGCACAACCCCAGTGCCACGTTGTGAGTTGGATAGTTGTGG
AAAGAGTCAAATGGCTCTCCTCAAGCGTATTCAACAAGGGGCTGAAGGATGCCCAGAAGGTACCCCATTG
TATGGGATCTGATCTGGGGCCTCGGTGCACATGCTTTACATGTGTTTAGTCGAGGTTAAAAAAACGTCTA
GGCCCCCCGAACCACGGGGACGTGGTTTTCCTTTGAAAAACAGGAATGGACAAAGACTGCGAAATGAAGC
GCACCACCCTGGATAGCCCTCTGGGCAAGCTGGAACTGTCTGGGTGCGAACAGGGCCTGCACCGTATCAT
CTTCCTGGGCAAAGGAACATCTGCCGCCGACGCCGTGGAAGTGCCTGCCCCAGCCGCCGTGCTGGGCGGA
CCAGAGCCACTGATGCAGGCCACCGCCTGGCTCAACGCCTACTTTCACCAGCCTGAGGCCATCGAGGAGT
TCCCTGTGCCAGCCCTGCACCACCCAGTGTTCCAGCAGGAGAGCTTTACCCGCCAGGTGCTGTGGAAACT
GCTGAAAGTGGTGAAGTTCGGAGAGGTCATCAGCTACAGCCACCTGGCCGCCCTGGCCGGCAATCCCGCC
GCCACCGCCGCCGTGAAAACCGCCCTGAGCGGAAATCCCGTGCCCATTCTGATCCCCTGCCACCGGGTGG
TGCAGGGCGACCTGGACGTGGGGGGCTACGAGGGCGGGCTCGCCGTGAAAGAGTGGCTGCTGGCCCACGA
GGGCCACAGACTGGGCAAGCCTGGGCTGGGTCCTGCAGGCGGATCCATGACTGCCATGGAGGAGTCACAG
TCGGATATCAGCCTCAAGAGAGCGCTGCCCACCTGCACAAGCGCCTCTCCCCCGCAAAAGAAAAAACCAC
TTGATGGAGAGTATTTCACCCTCAAGATCCGCGGGCGTAAACGCTTCGAGATGTTCCGGGAGCTGAATGA
GGCCTTAGAGTTAAAGGATGCCCATGCTACAGAGGAGTCTGGAGACAGCAGGGCTCACTCCAGCTACCTG
AAGACCAAGAAGGGCCAGTCTACTTCCCGCCATAAAAAAACAATGGTCAAGAAAGTGGGGCCTGACTCAG
ACTGACGCTGATATCTAGACCCAGCTTTCTTGTACAAAGTGGTTCGATAGCTTATCGATAATCAACCTCT
GGATTACAAAATTTGTGAAAGATTGACTGGTATTCTTAACTATGTTGCTCCTTTTACGCTATGTGGATAC
GCTGCTTTAATGCCTTTGTATCATGCTATTGCTTCCCGTATGGCTTTCATTTTCTCCTCCTTGTATAAAT
CCTGGTTGCTGTCTCTTTATGAGGAGTTGTGGCCCGTTGTCAGGCAACGTGGCGTGGTGTGCACTGTGTT
TGCTGACGCAACCCCCACTGGTTGGGGCATTGCCACCACCTGTCAGCTCCTTTCCGGGACTTTCGCTTTC
CCCCTCCCTATTGCCACGGCGGAACTCATCGCCGCCTGCCTTGCCCGCTGCTGGACAGGGGCTCGGCTGT
TGGGCACTGACAATTCCGTGGTGTTGTCGGGGAAATCATCGTCCTTTCCTTGGCTGCTCGCCTGTGTTGC
CACCTGGATTCTGCGCGGGACGTCCTTCTGCTACGTCCCTTCGGCCCTCAATCCAGCGGACCTTCCTTCC
CGCGGCCTGCTGCCGGCTCTGCGGCCTCTTCCGCGTCTTCGCCTTCGCCCTCAGACGAGTCGGATCTCCC
TTTGGGCCGCCTCCCCGCATCGATACCGTCGACGATAAAATAAAAGATTTTATTTAGTCTCCAGAAAAAG
GGGGGAATGAAAGACCCCACCTGTAGGTTTGGCAAGCTAGCTTAAGTAACGCCATTTTGCAAGGCATGGA
AAAATACATAACTGAGAATAGAGAAGTTCAGATCAAGGTCAGGAACAGATGGAACAGCTGAATATGGGCC
AAACAGGATATCTGTGGTAAGCAGTTCCTGCCCCGGCTCAGGGCCAAGAACAGATGGAACAGCTGAATAT
GGGCCAAACAGGATATCTGTGGTAAGCAGTTCCTGCCCCGGCTCAGGGCCAAGAACAGATGGTCCCCAGA
TGCGGTCCAGCCCTCAGCAGTTTCTAGAGAACCATCAGATGTTTCCAGGGTGCCCCAAGGACCTGAAATG
ACCCTGTGCCTTATTTGAACTAACCAATCAGTTCGCTTCTCGCTTCTGTTCGCGCGCTTCTGCTCCCCGA
GCTCAATAAAAGAGCCCACAACCCCTCACTCGGGGCGCCAGTCCTCCGATTGACTGAGTCGCCCGGGTAC
CCGTGTATCCAATAAACCCTCTTGCAGTTGCATCCGACTTGTGGTCTCGCTGTTCCTTGGGAGGGTCTCC
TCTGAGTGATTGACTACCCGTCAGCGGGGGTCTTTCACATGCAGCATGTATCAAAATTAATTTGGTTTTT
TTTCTTAAGTATTTACATTAAATGGCCATAGTTGCATTAATGAATCGGCCAACGCGCGGGGAGAGGCGGT
TTGCGTATTGGGCGCTCTTCCGCTTCCTCGCTCACTGACTCGCTGCGCTCGGTCGTTCGGCTGCGGCGAG
CGGTATCAGCTCACTCAAAGGCGGTAATACGGTTATCCACAGAATCAGGGGATAACGCAGGAAAGAACAT
GTGAGCAAAAGGCCAGCAAAAGGCCAGGAACCGTAAAAAGGCCGCGTTGCTGGCGTTTTTCCATAGGCTC
CGCCCCCCTGACGAGCATCACAAAAATCGACGCTCAAGTCAGAGGTGGCGAAACCCGACAGGACTATAAA
GATACCAGGCGTTTCCCCCTGGAAGCTCCCTCGTGCGCTCTCCTGTTCCGACCCTGCCGCTTACCGGATA
CCTGTCCGCCTTTCTCCCTTCGGGAAGCGTGGCGCTTTCTCATAGCTCACGCTGTAGGTATCTCAGTTCG
GTGTAGGTCGTTCGCTCCAAGCTGGGCTGTGTGCACGAACCCCCCGTTCAGCCCGACCGCTGCGCCTTAT
CCGGTAACTATCGTCTTGAGTCCAACCCGGTAAGACACGACTTATCGCCACTGGCAGCAGCCACTGGTAA
CAGGATTAGCAGAGCGAGGTATGTAGGCGGTGCTACAGAGTTCTTGAAGTGGTGGCCTAACTACGGCTAC
ACTAGAAGAACAGTATTTGGTATCTGCGCTCTGCTGAAGCCAGTTACCTTCGGAAAAAGAGTTGGTAGCT
CTTGATCCGGCAAACAAACCACCGCTGGTAGCGGTGGTTTTTTTGTTTGCAAGCAGCAGATTACGCGCAG
AAAAAAAGGATCTCAAGAAGATCCTTTGATCTTTTCTACGGGGTCTGACGCTCAGTGGAACGAAAACTCA
CGTTAAGGGATTTTGGTCATGAGATTATCAAAAAGGATCTTCACCTAGATCCTTTTGCGGCCGGCCGCAA
ATCAATCTAAAGTATATATGAGTAAACTTGGTCTGACAGTTACCAATGCTTAATCAGTGAGGCACCTATC
TCAGCGATCTGTCTATTTCGTTCATCCATAGTTGCCTGACTCCCCGTCGTGTAGATAACTACGATACGGG
AGGGCTTACCATCTGGCCCCAGTGCTGCAATGATACCGCGAGACCCACGCTCACCGGCTCCAGATTTATC
AGCAATAAACCAGCCAGCCGGAAGGGCCGAGCGCAGAAGTGGTCCTGCAACTTTATCCGCCTCCATCCAG
TCTATTAATTGTTGCCGGGAAGCTAGAGTAAGTAGTTCGCCAGTTAATAGTTTGCGCAACGTTGTTGCCA
TTGCTACAGGCATCGTGGTGTCACGCTCGTCGTTTGGTATGGCTTCATTCAGCTCCGGTTCCCAACGATC
AAGGCGAGTTACATGATCCCCCATGTTGTGCAAAAAAGCGGTTAGCTCCTTCGGTCCTCCGATCGTTGTC
AGAAGTAAGTTGGCCGCAGTGTTATCACTCATGGTTATGGCAGCACTGCATAATTCTCTTACTGTCATGC
CATCCGTAAGATGCTTTTCTGTGACTGGTGAGTACTCAACCAAGTCATTCTGAGAATAGTGTATGCGGCG
ACCGAGTTGCTCTTGCCCGGCGTCAATACGGGATAATACCGCGCCACATAGCAGAACTTTAAAAGTGCTC
ATCATTGGAAAACGTTCTTCGGGGCGAAAACTCTCAAGGATCTTACCGCTGTTGAGATCCAGTTCGATGT
AACCCACTCGTGCACCCAACTGATCTTCAGCATCTTTTACTTTCACCAGCGTTTCTGGGTGAGCAAAAAC
AGGAAGGCAAAATGCCGCAAAAAAGGGAATAAGGGCGACACGGAAATGTTGAATACTCATACTCTTCCTT
TTTCAATATTATTGAAGCATTTATCAGGGTTATTGTCTCATGAGCGGATACATATTTGAATGTATTTAGA
AAAATAAACAAATAGGGGTTCCGCGCACATTTCCCCGAAAAGTGCCACCTGCATAATGAAAGACCCCACC
TGTAGGTTTGGCAAGCTAGCTTAAGTAACGCCATTTTGCAAGGCATGGAAAAATACATAACTGAGAATAG
AAAAGTTCAGATCAAGGTCAGGAACAGATGGAACAGCTGAATATGGGCCAAACAGGATATCTGTGGTAAG
CAGTTCCTGCCCCGGCTCAGGGCCAAGAACAGATGGAACAGCTGAATATGGGCCAAACAGGATATCTGTG
GTAAGCAGTTCCTGCCCCGGCTCAGGGCCAAGAACAGATGGTCCCCAGATGCGGTCCAGCCCTCAGCAGT
TTCTAGAGAACCATCAGATGTTTCCAGGGTGCCCCAAGGACCTGAAATGACCCTGTGCCTTATTTGAACT
AACCAATCAGTTCGCTTCTCGCTTCTGTTCGCGCGCTTCTGCTCCCCGAGCTCAATAAAAGAGCCCACAA
CCCCTCACTCGGCGCGCCAGTCCTCCGATTGACTGAGTCGCCCGGGTACCCGTGTATCCAATAAACCCTC
TTGCAGTTGCATCCGACTTGTGGTCTCGCTGTTCCTTGGGAGGGTCTCCTCTGAGTGATTGACTACCCGT
CAGCGGGGGTCTTTCATTTGGGGGCTCGTCCGGGATCGGGAGACCCCTGCCCAGGGACCACCGACCCACC
ACCGGGAGGTAAGCTGGCCAGCAACTTATCTGTGTCTGTCCGATTGTCTAGTGTCTATGACTGATTTTAT
GCGCCTGCGTCGGTACTAGTTAGCTAACTAGCTCTGTATCTGGCGGACCCGTGGTGGAACTGACGAGTTC
GGAACACCCGGCCGCAACCCTGGGAGACGTCCCAGGGACTTCGGGGGCCGTTTTTGTGGCCCGACCTGAG
TCCAAAAATCCCGATCGTTTTGGACTCTTTGGTGCACCCCCCTAATAGGAGGGATATGTGGTTCTGGTAG
GAGACGAGAACCTAAAACAGTTCCCGCCTCCGTCTGAATTTTTGCTTTCGGTTTGGGACCGAAGCCGCGC
CGCGCGTCTTGTCTGCTGCAGCATCGTTCTGTGTTGTCTCTGTCTGACTGTGTTTCTGTATTTGTCTGAA
AATTAGGGCCAGACTGTTACCACTCCCTTAAGTTTGACCTTAGGTCACTGGAAAGATGTCGAGCGGATCG
CTCACAACCAGTCGGTAGATGTCAAGAAGAGACGTTGGGTTACCTTCTGCTCTGCAGAATGGCCAACCTT
TAACGTCGGATGGCCGCGAGACGGCACCTTTAACCGAGACCTCATCACCCAGGTTAAGATCAAGGTCTTT
TCACCTGGCCCGCATGGACACCCAGACCAGGTCCCCTACATCGTGACCTGGGAAGCCTTGGCTTTTGACC
CCCCTCCCTGGGTCAAGCCCTTTGTACACCCTAAGCCTCCGCCTCCTCTTCCTCCATCCGCCCCGTCTCT
CCCCCTTGAACCTCCTCGTTCGACCCCGCCTCGATCCTCCCTTTATCCAGCCCTCACTCCTTCTCTAGGC
GCCCCCATATGGCCATATGAGATCTTATATGGGGCACCCCCGCCCCTTGTAAACTTCCCTGACCCTGACA
TGACAAGAGTTACTAACAGCCCCTCTCTCCAAGCTCACTTACAGGCTCTCTACTTAGTCCAGCACGAAGT
CTGGAGACCTCTGGCGGCAGCCTACCAAGAACAACTGGACCGACCGGTGGTACCTCACCCTTACCGAG
Features (pLannotate 1.2.2; 19 found; start..end, strand, type, name):
    198..216     -  misc_feature   MCS (fragment): pBluescript multiple cloning site
    222..246     +  protein_bind   attB1: mutant version of attB; recombination site for the Gateway® BP reaction BP Clonase™
    319..886     +  CDS            H-Ras (G12V) (fragment): human oncoprotein generated by the G12V mutation in the small GTPase H-Ras
    902..1442    +  misc_feature   IRES: internal ribosome entry site (IRES) of the encephalomyocarditis virus (EMCV)
   1446..1991    +  CDS            SNAP-tag®: human O6-alkylguanine-DNA-alkyltransferase variant that forms covalent bonds with benzylguanine derivatives fast-reacting variant, optimized for mammalian expression
   2040..2312    +  CDS            Tp53 (fragment): P53_MOUSE - Also known as P53, Trp53. Experimental evidence at protein level: Swiss-Prot protein existence level 1. Acts as a tumor suppressor in many tumor types; induces growth arrest or apoptosis depending on the physiological circumstances and cell type. Involved in cell cycle regulation as a trans-activator that acts to negatively regulate cell division by controlling a set of genes required for this process. One of the activated genes is an inhibitor of cyclin-dependent kinases. Apoptosis induction seems to be mediated either by stimulation of BAX and FAS antigen expression, or by repres
   2329..2353    -  protein_bind   attB2: mutant version of attB; recombination site for the Gateway® BP reaction BP Clonase™
   2370..2958    +  misc_feature   WPRE: woodchuck hepatitis virus posttranscriptional regulatory element
   3016..3137    +  LTR            3' LTR (ΔU3) (fragment): self-inactivating 3' long terminal repeat (LTR) from Moloney murine leukemia virus
   3138..3607    +  LTR            LTR: long terminal repeat from Moloney murine leukemia virus
   3673..3725    -  CDS            lacI (fragment): lac repressor; lacI; The lac repressor binds to the lac operator to inhibit transcription in E. coli. This inhibition can be relieved by adding lactose or isopropyl-β-D-thiogalactopyranoside (IPTG).
   3908..4496    -  rep_origin     ori: high-copy-number ColE1/pMB1/pBR322/pUC origin of replication
   4660..5520    -  CDS            AmpR: β-lactamase; bla; confers resistance to ampicillin, carbenicillin, and related antibiotics
   5521..5625    -  promoter       AmpR promoter: bla
   5655..6248    +  LTR            LTR: long terminal repeat from Moloney murine leukemia virus
   6311..6510    +  misc_feature   MMLV Ψ: packaging signal of Moloney murine leukemia virus (MMLV)
   6562..6650    +  misc_feature   MESV Ψ (fragment): packaging signal of murine embryonic stem cell virus
   6727..7143    +  CDS            gag (truncated): truncated Moloney murine leukemia virus (MMLV) gag gene lacking the start codon
   7153..179     +  misc_feature   pol region (across the origin): Moloney murine leukemia virus (MMLV) pol region containing the splice acceptor site
