[The description below was written by a language model from this plasmid's Addgene catalogue record and pLannotate feature annotations shown in this document.]
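Description:
pMXs-HRAS(G12V)-IRES-SNAP-p53DD is a Moloney murine leukemia virus-based retroviral expression vector built on the Gateway-adapted pMXs-gw backbone, intended for packaging into retrovirus and delivery to mammalian cells. The 7,348 nt plasmid is maintained in E. coli through a high-copy ColE1/pUC-type origin and selected with ampicillin via the β-lactamase gene and its native promoter. The viral portion consists of a 5′ MMLV LTR, the Ψ packaging signal, a truncated gag lacking its start codon and a pol-derived region carrying a splice acceptor, followed by the insert, a WPRE and the 3′ LTR. No separate internal promoter is annotated, so transcription of the payload presumably comes from the 5′ LTR. The annotation tool labels part of the 3′ LTR region as a ΔU3 fragment next to a fuller MMLV LTR, and the record does not state that the vector is self-inactivating.

The payload sits between attB1 and attB2 sites left by Gateway recombination and is a bicistronic cassette. The first cistron encodes human H-Ras carrying the oncogenic G12V substitution. An EMCV IRES then allows cap-independent translation of the second cistron from the same transcript, a SNAP-tag followed by a fragment of mouse Trp53 named p53DD. p53DD is generally known as a dominant-negative p53 fragment. The SNAP-tag reacts covalently with benzylguanine substrates, so the fusion can be labelled and detected in transduced cells. The WPRE downstream enhances transcript stability and expression. The stated purpose is retroviral co-expression of HRAS(G12V) and SNAP-p53DD, and the associated publication concerns direct conversion of cells into motor neurons using compact transcription factor cassettes, which suggests that this vector was used in that conversion work.
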