Addgene plasmid #233200: pMXs-HRAS(G12V)-IRES-SNAP-p53DD
Purpose: Retroviral expression of HRAS(G12V) and SNAP-p53DD
Depositing lab: Kate Galloway. Depositing organization: Massachusetts Institute of Technology. Publication: Compact transcription factor cassettes generate functional, engraftable motor neurons by direct conversion. Wang NB, Adewumi HO, Lende-Dorn BA, Beitz AM, O'Shea TM, Galloway KE. Cell Syst. 2025 Mar 10:101206. doi: 10.1016/j.cels.2025.101206. PubMed 40086435.
Backbone
  Vector backbone: pMXs-gw
  Vector type: Mammalian Expression, Retroviral
Growth in bacteria
  Bacterial resistance: Ampicillin, 100 μg/mL
  Growth temperature: 30°C
  Growth strain: NEB Stable
  Copy number: High Copy
Gene/Insert
  Gene/Insert name: HRAS(G12V)-IRES-SNAP-p53DD
  Species: H. sapiens (human), M. musculus (mouse)
  Entrez Gene: Trp53 (a.k.a. Tp53, bbl, bfy, bhy, p44, p53); HRAS (a.k.a. C-BAS/HAS, C-H-RAS, C-HA-RAS1, CTLO, H-RASIDX, HAMSV, HRAS1, RASH1, p21ras)
  Cloning method: Gateway Cloning
  Sequencing primers: 5′ n/a
Terms and licenses: Academic/Nonprofit Terms; Industry Terms: Not Available to Industry
How to cite: pMXs-HRAS(G12V)-IRES-SNAP-p53DD was a gift from Kate Galloway (Addgene plasmid # 233200 ; http://n2t.net/addgene:233200 ; RRID:Addgene_233200)
