>Addgene plasmid #233200 | pMXs-HRAS(G12V)-IRES-SNAP-p53DD | depositor partial sequence | sequence record 458792 | SNAP-p53DD
ATGACCGAATACAAGCTGGTGGTGGTGGGCGCCGTCGGTGTGGGCAAGAGTGCGCTGACCATCCAGCTGA
TCCAGAACCATTTTGTGGACGAATACGACCCCACTATAGAGGATTCCTACCGGAAGCAGGTGGTCATTGA
TGGGGAGACGTGCCTGTTGGACATCCTGGATACCGCCGGCCAGGAGGAGTACAGCGCCATGCGGGACCAG
TACATGCGCACCGGGGAGGGCTTCCTGTGTGTGTTTGCCATCAACAACACCAAGTCTTTTGAGGACATCC
ACCAGTACAGGGAGCAGATCAAACGGGTGAAGGACTCGGATGACGTGCCCATGGTGCTGGTGGGGAACAA
GTGTGACCTGGCTGCACGCACTGTGGAATCTCGGCAGGCTCAGGACCTCGCCCGAAGCTACGGCATCCCC
TACATCGAAACCTCGGCCAAGACCCGGCAGGGAGTGGAGGATGCCTTCTACACGTTGGTGCGTGAGATCC
GGCAGCACAAGCTGCGGAAGCTGAACCCTCCTGATGAGAGTGGCCCCGGCTGCATGAGCTGCAAGTGTGT
GCTCTCCTAA
