>Addgene plasmid #233200 | pMXs-HRAS(G12V)-IRES-SNAP-p53DD | depositor partial sequence | sequence record 458793 | HRAS(G12V)
ATGGACAAAGACTGCGAAATGAAGCGCACCACCCTGGATAGCCCTCTGGGCAAGCTGGAACTGTCTGGGT
GCGAACAGGGCCTGCACCGTATCATCTTCCTGGGCAAAGGAACATCTGCCGCCGACGCCGTGGAAGTGCC
TGCCCCAGCCGCCGTGCTGGGCGGACCAGAGCCACTGATGCAGGCCACCGCCTGGCTCAACGCCTACTTT
CACCAGCCTGAGGCCATCGAGGAGTTCCCTGTGCCAGCCCTGCACCACCCAGTGTTCCAGCAGGAGAGCT
TTACCCGCCAGGTGCTGTGGAAACTGCTGAAAGTGGTGAAGTTCGGAGAGGTCATCAGCTACAGCCACCT
GGCCGCCCTGGCCGGCAATCCCGCCGCCACCGCCGCCGTGAAAACCGCCCTGAGCGGAAATCCCGTGCCC
ATTCTGATCCCCTGCCACCGGGTGGTGCAGGGCGACCTGGACGTGGGGGGCTACGAGGGCGGGCTCGCCG
TGAAAGAGTGGCTGCTGGCCCACGAGGGCCACAGACTGGGCAAGCCTGGGCTGGGTCCTGCAGGCGGATC
CATGACTGCCATGGAGGAGTCACAGTCGGATATCAGCCTCAAGAGAGCGCTGCCCACCTGCACAAGCGCC
TCTCCCCCGCAAAAGAAAAAACCACTTGATGGAGAGTATTTCACCCTCAAGATCCGCGGGCGTAAACGCT
TCGAGATGTTCCGGGAGCTGAATGAGGCCTTAGAGTTAAAGGATGCCCATGCTACAGAGGAGTCTGGAGA
CAGCAGGGCTCACTCCAGCTACCTGAAGACCAAGAAGGGCCAGTCTACTTCCCGCCATAAAAAAACAATG
GTCAAGAAAGTGGGGCCTGACTCAGACTGA
